>Addgene plasmid #68188 | pTnos (GB0037) | depositor full sequence | sequence record 125603 | pTnos (GB0037) sequence 3553 bps
CTCGAGCGCGAGTCGGTCCCATTATTGAAGCATTTATCAGGGTTATTGTCTCATGAGCGGATACATATTT
GAATGTATTTAGAAAAATAAACAAATAGGGGTTCCGCGCACATTTCCCCGAAAAGTGCCACCTGACGTCT
AAGAAACCATTATTATCATGACATTAACCTATAAAAATAGGCGTATCACGAGGCCCTTTCGTCTTCAAGA
ATTAGCTTGGCAATTCCCGATCTAGTAACATAGATGACACCGCGCGCGATAATTTATCCTAGTTTGCGCG
CTATATTTTGTTTTCTATCGCGTATTAAATGTATAATTGCGGGACTCTAATCATAAAAACCCATCTCATA
AATAACGTCATGCATTACATGTTAATTATTACATGCTTAACGTAATTCAACAGAAATTATATGATAATCG
TCGCAAGACCGGCAACAGGATTCAATCTTAAGAAACTTTATTGCCAAATGTTTGAACGATCGGGATCGAA
GATCCATTCCAAGCCGAGACCACTCATCGCCCAATCACTAGTGAATTCGCGGCCGCCTGCAGGTCGACCA
TATGGGAGAGCTCCCAACGCGTTGGATGCATAGCTTGAGTATTCTATAGTGTCACCTAAATAGCTTGGCG
TAATCATGGTCATAGCTGTTTCCTGTGTGAAATTGTTATCCGCTCACAATTCCACACAACATACGAGCCG
GAAGCATAAAGTGTAAAGCCTGGGGTGCCTAATGAGTGAGCTAACTCACATTAATTGCGTTGCGCTCACT
GCCCGCTTTCCAGTCGGGAAACCTGTCGTGCCAGCTGCATTAATGAATCGGCCAACGCGCGGGGAGAGGC
GGTTTGCGTATTGGGCGCTCTTCCGCTTCCTCGCTCACTGACTCGCTGCGCTCGGTCGTTCGGCTGCGGC
GAGCGGTATCAGCTCACTCAAAGGCGGTAATACGGTTATCCACAGAATCAGGGGATAACGCAGGAAAGAA
CATGTGAGCAAAAGGCCAGCAAAAGGCCAGGAACCGTAAAAAGGCCGCGTTGCTGGCGTTTTTCCATAGG
CTCCGCCCCCCTGACGAGCATCACAAAAATCGACGCTCAAGTCAGAGGTGGCGAAACCCGACAGGACTAT
AAAGATACCAGGCGTTTCCCCCTGGAAGCTCCCTCGTGCGCTCTCCTGTTCCGACCCTGCCGCTTACCGG
ATACCTGTCCGCCTTTCTCCCTTCGGGAAGCGTGGCGCTTTCTCATAGCTCACGCTGTAGGTATCTCAGT
TCGGTGTAGGTCGTTCGCTCCAAGCTGGGCTGTGTGCACGAACCCCCCGTTCAGCCCGACCGCTGCGCCT
TATCCGGTAACTATCGTCTTGAGTCCAACCCGGTAAGACACGACTTATCGCCACTGGCAGCAGCCACTGG
TAACAGGATTAGCAGAGCGAGGTATGTAGGCGGTGCTACAGAGTTCTTGAAGTGGTGGCCTAACTACGGC
TACACTAGAAGAACAGTATTTGGTATCTGCGCTCTGCTGAAGCCAGTTACCTTCGGAAAAAGAGTTGGTA
GCTCTTGATCCGGCAAACAAACCACCGCTGGTAGCGGTGGTTTTTTTGTTTGCAAGCAGCAGATTACGCG
CAGAAAAAAAGGATCTCAAGAAGATCCTTTGATCTTTTCTACGGGGTCTGACGCTCAGTGGAACGAAAAC
TCACGTTAAGGGATTTTGGTCATGAGATTATCAAAAAGGATCTTCACCTAGATCCTTTTAAATTAAAAAT
GAAGTTTTAAATCAATCTAAAGTATATATGAGTAAACTTGGTCTGACAGTTACCAATGCTTAATCAGTGA
GGCACCTATCTCAGCGATCTGTCTATTTCGTTCATCCATAGTTGCCTGACTCCCCGTCGTGTAGATAACT
ACGATACGGGAGGGCTTACCATCTGGCCCCAGTGCTGCAATGATACCGCGCGACCCACGCTCACCGGCTC
CAGATTTATCAGCAATAAACCAGCCAGCCGGAAGGGCCGAGCGCAGAAGTGGTCCTGCAACTTTATCCGC
CTCCATCCAGTCTATTAATTGTTGCCGGGAAGCTAGAGTAAGTAGTTCGCCAGTTAATAGTTTGCGCAAC
GTTGTTGCCATTGCTACAGGCATCGTGGTGTCACGCTCGTCGTTTGGTATGGCTTCATTCAGCTCCGGTT
CCCAACGATCAAGGCGAGTTACATGATCCCCCATGTTGTGCAAAAAAGCGGTTAGCTCCTTCGGTCCTCC
GATCGTTGTCAGAAGTAAGTTGGCCGCAGTGTTATCACTCATGGTTATGGCAGCACTGCATAATTCTCTT
ACTGTCATGCCATCCGTAAGATGCTTTTCTGTGACTGGTGAGTACTCAACCAAGTCATTCTGAGAATAGT
GTATGCGGCGACCGAGTTGCTCTTGCCCGGCGTCAATACGGGATAATACCGCGCCACATAGCAGAACTTT
AAAAGTGCTCATCATTGGAAAACGTTCTTCGGGGCGAAAACTCTCAAGGATCTTACCGCTGTTGAGATCC
AGTTCGATGTAACCCACTCGTGCACCCAACTGATCTTCAGCATCTTTTACTTTCACCAGCGTTTCTGGGT
GAGCAAAAACAGGAAGGCAAAATGCCGCAAAAAAGGGAATAAGGGCGACACGGAAATGTTGAATACTCAT
ACTCTTCCTTTTTCAATATTATTGAAGCATTTATCAGGGTTATTGTCTCATGAGCGGATACATATTTGAA
TGTATTTAGAAAAATAAACAAATAGGGGTTCCGCGCACATTTCCCCGAAAAGTGCCACCTGATGCGGTGT
GAAATACCGCACAGATGCGTAAGGAGAAAATACCGCATCAGGAAATTGTAAGCGTTAATATTTTGTTAAA
ATTCGCGTTAAATTTTTGTTAAATCAGCTCATTTTTTAACCAATAGGCCGAAATCGGCAAAATCCCTTAT
AAATCAAAAGAATAGACCGAGATAGGGT
[37 nt withheld, positions 2969-3005]
AAAGAACGTGGACTCCAACGTCAAAGGGCGAAAAACCGTCTATCAGGGCGCTGGCCCACTACGTGAACCA
TCACCCT
[91 nt withheld, positions 3083-3173]
G
[124 nt withheld, positions 3175-3298]
CCATTCGCCATTCAGGCTGCGCAACTGTTGGGAAGGGCGATCGGTGCGGGCCTCTTCGCTATTACGCCAG
CTGGCGAAAGGGGGATGTGCTGCAAGGCGATTAAGTTGGGTAACGCCAGGGTTTTCCCAGTCACGACGTT
GTAAAACGACGGCCAGTGAATTGTAATACGACTCACTATAGGGCGAATTGGGCCCGACGTCGCATGCTCC
CGGCCGCCATGGCGGCCGCGGGAATTCGATTGGGCGATGAGTGGT
Features (pLannotate 1.2.2; 15 found; start..end, strand, type, name):
     21..108     -  promoter       AmpR promoter (fragment): bla
    229..481     -  terminator     NOS terminator: nopaline synthase terminator and poly(A) signal
    529..591     -  CDS            VESPI_VESMG (fragment): Experimental evidence at protein level: Swiss-Prot protein existence level 1. Shows contractile activity on isolated ileum smooth muscle. From Vespa magnifica (Hornet).
    603..621     -  promoter       SP6 promoter: promoter for bacteriophage SP6 RNA polymerase
    663..679     -  protein_bind   lac operator: The lac repressor binds to the lac operator to inhibit transcription in E. coli. This inhibition can be relieved by adding lactose or isopropyl-β-D-thiogalactopyranoside (IPTG). lac repressor encoded by lacI
    687..717     -  promoter       lac promoter: promoter for the E. coli lac operon
    732..753     -  protein_bind   CAP binding site: CAP binding activates transcription in the presence of cAMP. E. coli catabolite activator protein
    766..858     -  CDS            lacI (fragment): lac repressor; lacI; The lac repressor binds to the lac operator to inhibit transcription in E. coli. This inhibition can be relieved by adding lactose or isopropyl-β-D-thiogalactopyranoside (IPTG).
   1041..1629    -  rep_origin     ori: high-copy-number ColE1/pMB1/pBR322/pUC origin of replication
   1800..2660    -  CDS            AmpR: β-lactamase; bla; confers resistance to ampicillin, carbenicillin, and related antibiotics
   2661..2765    -  promoter       AmpR promoter: bla
   2792..2842    +  misc_feature   bom (fragment): basis of mobility region from pBR322
   2843..3298    -  rep_origin     f1 ori (sequence partly withheld): f1 bacteriophage origin of replication; arrow indicates direction of (+) strand synthesis
   3302..3459    -  CDS            lacZα (fragment): LacZα fragment of β-galactosidase; lacZ fragment
   3462..3480    +  promoter       T7 promoter: promoter for bacteriophage T7 RNA polymerase
