[The description below was written by a language model from this plasmid's Addgene catalogue record and pLannotate feature annotations shown in this document.]
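Description:
pTnos (GB0037) is a level 0 part plasmid from the GoldenBraid 2.0 plant synthetic biology assembly system, supplying the Agrobacterium tumefaciens nopaline synthase (Nos) terminator as a standardised, reusable DNA module. It is built on pUPD, the universal part domestication vector that the depositors derived from pGEM-T Easy. The 3,553 bp plasmid is maintained in E. coli at high copy through a ColE1/pUC-type origin and is selected with ampicillin via the β-lactamase gene and its promoter. An f1 phage origin is also carried over from the parental vector, along with remnants of the lac promoter/operator and lacZα region that flank the cloning site.

The insert is recorded as 492 bp, within which the annotation identifies the core NOS terminator and polyadenylation signal, the element widely used to end transcription and direct mRNA 3′ processing in plant expression cassettes. The part has been "domesticated", meaning that internal BsaI and BsmBI recognition sites were removed so they do not interfere with type IIS assembly. It was cloned into pUPD using BsmBI sites that were destroyed in the process, and it can be released with BsaI for assembly with promoter and coding sequence parts into a complete transcriptional unit in a higher-level GoldenBraid destination vector. SP6 and T7 promoters sit on either side of the insert and serve as sequencing primer sites. Several short annotated fragments, including a hornet peptide match, a partial second AmpR promoter, a lacI fragment and a bom fragment, look like automated annotation artefacts or backbone remnants rather than functional elements. The plasmid has no plant selection marker or T-DNA borders and functions purely as a parts donor.
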