Addgene plasmid #68188: pTnos (GB0037)
Purpose: Provides the Agrobacterium tumefaciens Nopaline synthase terminator as a level 0 GoldenBraid part
Depositing lab: Diego Orzaez. Depositing organization: Agencia Estatal Consejo Superior de Investigaciones Científicas, M.P. Publication: GoldenBraid 2.0: a comprehensive DNA assembly framework for plant synthetic biology. Sarrion-Perdigones A, Vazquez-Vilar M, Palaci J, Castelijns B, Forment J, Ziarsolo P, Blanca J, Granell A, Orzaez D. Plant Physiol. 2013 Jul;162(3):1618-31. 10.1104/pp.113.217661 PubMed 23669743.
Backbone
  Vector backbone: pUPD
  Backbone manufacturer: self-made; derived from pGEMT-Easy manufactured by Promega
  Vector type: Synthetic Biology
Growth in bacteria
  Bacterial resistance: Ampicillin, 100 μg/mL
  Growth temperature: 37°C
  Growth strain: DH5alpha
  Copy number: High Copy
Gene/Insert
  Gene/Insert name: Nos terminator
  Insert size (bp): 492
  Mutation: BsaI and BsmBI sites removed
  Cloning method: Restriction Enzyme; 5′ cloning site BsmBI (destroyed during cloning); 3′ cloning site BsmBI (destroyed during cloning)
  Sequencing primers: 5′ SP6; 3′ T7
Terms and licenses: Academic/Nonprofit Terms; Industry Terms: Not Available to Industry
Depositor comments: insert can be released with BsaI
How to cite: pTnos (GB0037) was a gift from Diego Orzaez (Addgene plasmid # 68188 ; http://n2t.net/addgene:68188 ; RRID:Addgene_68188)
