>Addgene plasmid #68188 | pTnos (GB0037) | addgene partial sequence | sequence record 125602 | SP6 5'-ATTTAGGTGACACTATAG-3'
CCATATGGTCGACCTGCAGGCGGCCGCGAATTCACTAGTGATTGGGCGATGAGTGGTCTCGGCTTGGAAT
GGATCTTCGATCCCGATCGTTCAAACATTTGGCAATAAAGTTTCTTAAGATTGAATCCTGTTGCCGGTCT
TGCGACGATTATCATATAATTTCTGTTGAATTACGTTAAGCATGTAATAATTAACATGTAATGCATGACG
TTATTTATGAGATGGGTTTTTATGATTAGAGTCCCGCAATTATACATTTAATACGCGATAGAAAACAAAA
TATAGCGCGCAAACTAGGATAAATTATCGCGCGCGGTGTCATCTATGTTACTAGATCGGGAATTGCCAAG
CTAATTCTTGAAGACGAAAGGGCCTCGTGATACGCCTATTTTTATAGGTTAATGTCATGATAATAATGGT
TTCTTAGACGTCAGGTGGCACTTTTCGGGGAAATGTGCGCGGAACCCCTATTTGTTTATTTTTCTAAATA
CATTCAAATATGTATCCGCTCATGAGACAATAACCCTGATAAATGCTTCAATAATGGGACCGACTCGCGC
TCGAGACCACTCATCGCCCAATCGAATTCCCGCGGCCGCCATGGCGGCCGGGAGCATGCGACGTCGGGCC
CAATTCGCCCTATAGTGAGTCGTATTACAATTCACTGGCCGTCGTTTTACAACGTCGTGACTGGGAAAAC
CCTGGCGTTACCCAACTTAATCGCCTTGCAGCACATCCC
