>Addgene plasmid #68188 | pTnos (GB0037) | addgene partial sequence | sequence record 127974 | T7 5'-TAATACGACTCACTATAGGG-3'
CTCCGGCCGCCATGGCGGCCGCGGGAATTCGATTGGGCGATGAGTGGTCTCGAGCGCGAGTCGGTCCCAT
TATTGAAGCATTTATCAGGGTTATTGTCTCATGAGCGGATACATATTTGAATGTATTTAGAAAAATAAAC
AAATAGGGGTTCCGCGCACATTTCCCCGAAAAGTGCCACCTGACGTCTAAGAAACCATTATTATCATGAC
ATTAACCTATAAAAATAGGCGTATCACGAGGCCCTTTCGTCTTCAAGAATTAGCTTGGCAATTCCCGATC
TAGTAACATAGATGACACCGCGCGCGATAATTTATCCTAGTTTGCGCGCTATATTTTGTTTTCTATCGCG
TATTAAATGTATAATTGCGGGACTCTAATCATAAAAACCCATCTCATAAATAACGTCATGCATTACATGT
TAATTATTACATGCTTAACGTAATTCAACAGAAATTATATGATAATCGTCGCAAGACCGGCAACAGGATT
CAATCTTAAGAAACTTTATTGCCAAATGTTTGAACGATCGGGATCGAAGATCCATTCCAAGCCGAGACCA
CTCATCGCCCAATCACTAGTGAATTCGCGGCCGCCTGCAGGTCGACCATATGGGAGAGCTCCCAACGCGT
TGGATGCATAGCTTGAGTATTCTATAGTGTCACCTAAATAGCTTGGCGTAATCATGGTCATAGCTGTTTC
CTGTGTGAAATTGTTATCCGCTCACAATTCCACACAACATACGAGCCGGAAGCATAAAGTGTAAAGCCTG
GGGTGCCTAATGAGTGAGCTAACTCACATTAATTGCGTTGCGCTCACTGCCCGCTTTCCAGTCGGGAA
